>Addgene plasmid #190479 | pSPL3-hRPH3A_c.1853Gmut | addgene full sequence | sequence record 372743 | Addgene NGS Result
CTGTGGAATGTGTGTCAGTTAGGGTGTGGAAAGTCCCCAGGCTCCCCAGCAGGCAGAAGTATGCAAAGCA
TGCATCTCAATTAGTCAGCAACCAGGTGTGGAAAGTCCCCAGGCTCCCCAGCAGGCAGAAGTATGCAAAG
CATGCATCTCAATTAGTCAGCAACCATAGTCCCGCCCCTAACTCCGCCCATCCCGCCCCTAACTCCGCCC
AGTTCCGCCCATTCTCCGCCCCATGGCTGACTAATTTTTTTTATTTATGCAGAGGCCGAGGCCGCCTCGG
CCTCTGAGCTATTCCAGAAGTAGTGAGGAGGCTTTTTTGGAGGCCTAGGCTTTTGCAAAAAGCTTGGACT
GTGTTTACTTGCAATCCCCCAAAACAGACAGAATGGTGCATCTGTCCAGTGAGGAGAAGTCTGCGGTCAC
TGCCCTGTGGGGCAAGGTGAATGTGGAAGAAGTTGGTGGTGAGGCCCTGGGCAGGCTGCTGGTTGTCTAC
CCATGGACCCAGAGGTTCTTCGAGTCCTTTGGGGACCTGTCCTCTGCAAATGCTGTTATGAACAATCCTA
AGGTGAAGGCTCATGGCAAGAAGGTGCTGGCTGCCTTCAGTGAGGGTCTGAGTCACCTGGACAACCTCAA
AGGCACCTTTGCTAAGCTGAGTGAACTGCACTGTGACAAGCTGCACGCTCTAGAGTCGACCCAGCAGTAA
GTAATACATGTAATGCAACCTATACAAATAGCAATAGTAGCATTAGTAGTAGCAATAATAATAGCAATAG
TTGTGTGGTCCATAGTAATCATAGAATATAGGAAAATATTAAGACAAAGAAAAATAGACAGGTTAATTGA
TAGACTAATAGAAAGAGCAGAAGACAGTGGCAATGAGAGTGAAGGAGAAATATCAGCACTTGTGGAGATG
GGGGTGGAGATGGGGCACCATGCTCCTTGGGATGTTGATGATCTGTAGTGCTACAGAAAAATTGTGGGTC
ACAGTCTATTATGGGGTAGGGATCACCAGAATTCTGGAGCTCGAGGATGCTCTAATGCATATTGGTCATT
ATCAATGTTGATCCCTTTCTGATTTATTCATCAATTCACCCTGATAAAGAAGGGGCCTTTGGGGTCAAGA
GGCTGTTCTTATTCATTAAACGTCATCCATAATAGCATGTTGTGTCGCCTCCCAGCTGGCTGAAACCGGA
CATGGGAAAGAAGGCCAAACACAAGACTCAAATTAAAAAGAAAACCTTGAATCCCGAATTCAGTGAGGTA
AGGCTGCCCTATTCTTTTTCATGCTCTGGGATATTTGCTGTGTGTTAGAGAGGCACAAATAGCCACATAG
CCATTAAATATGTGGCCACATAGCCATTAAATGCAGCCATTTGAAATGATGATGTAGAAAAATATTTGAA
AAATATTGGATCCCAGATATCTGGTGATCCCGTACCTGTGTGGAAGGAAGCAACCACCACTCTATTTTGT
GCATCAGATGCTAAAGCATATGATACAGAGGTACATAATGTTTGGGCCACACATGCCTGTGTACCCACAG
ACCCCAACCCACAAGAAGTAGTATTGGTAAATGTGACAGAAAATTTTAACATGTGGAAAAATGACATGGT
AGAACAGATGCATGAGGATATAATCAGTTTATGGGATCAAAGCCTAAAGCCATGTGTAAAATTAACCCCA
CTCTGTGTTAGTTTAAAGTGCACTGATTTGAAGAATGATACTAATACCAATAGTAGTAGCGGGAGAATGA
TAATGGAGAAAGGAGAGATAAAAAACTGCTCTTTCAATATCAGCACAAGCATAAGAGGTAAGGTGCAGAA
AGAATATGCATTTTTTTATAAACTTGATATAATACCAATAGATAATGATACTACCAGCTATACGTTGACA
AGTTGTAACACCTCAGTCATTACACAGGCCTGTCCAAAGGTATCCTTTGAGCCAATTCCCATACATTATT
GTGCCCCGGCTGGTTTTGCGATTCTAAAATGTAATAATAAGACGTTCAATGGAACAGGACCATGTACAAA
TGTCAGCACAGTACAATGTACACATGGAATTAGGCCAGTAGTATCAACTCAACTGCTGTTAAATGGCAGT
CTAGCAGAAGAAGAGGTAGTAATTAGATCTGTCAATTTCACGGACAATGCTAAAACCATAATAGTACAGC
TGAACACATCTGTAGAAATTAATTGTACAAGACCCAACAACAATACAAGAAAAAAAATCCGTATCCAGAG
GGGACCAGGGAGAGCATTTGTTACAATAGGAAAAATAGGAAATATGAGACAAGCACATTGTAACATTAGT
AGAGCAAAATGGAATGCCACTTTAAAACAGATAGCTAGCAAATTAAGAGAACAATTTGGAAATAATAAAA
CAATAATCTTTAAGCAATCCTCAGGAGGGGACCCAGAAATTGTAACGCACAGTTTTAATTGTGGAGGGGA
ATTTTTCTACTGTAATTCAACACAACTGTTTAATAGTACTTGGTTTAATAGTACTTGGAGTACTGAAGGG
TCAAATAACACTGAAGGAAGTGACACAATCACACTCCCATGCAGAATAAAACAATTTATAAACATGTGGC
AGGAAGTAGGAAAAGCAATGTATGCCCCTCCCATCAGCGGACAAATTAGATGTTCATCAAATATTACAGG
GCTGCTATTAACAAGAGATGGTGGTAATAACAACAATGGGTCCGAGATCTTCAGACCTGGAGGAGGAGAT
ATGAGGGACAATTGGAGAAGTGAATTATATAAATATAAAGTAGTAAAAATTGAACCATTAGGAGTAGCAC
CCACCAAGGCAAAGAGAAGAGTGGTGCAGAGAGAAAAAAGAGCAGTGGGAATAGGAGCTTTGTTCCTTGG
GTTCTTGGGAGCAGCAGGAAGCACTATGGGCGCAGCGTCAATGACGCTGACGGTACAGGCCAGACAATTA
TTGTCTGGTATAGTGCAGCAGCAGAACAATTTGCTGAGGGCTATTGAGGCGCAACAGCATCTGTTGCAAC
TCACAGTCTGGGGCATCAAGCAGCTCCAGGCAAGAATCCTGGCTGTGGAAAGATACCTAAAGGATCAACA
GCTCCTGGGGATTTGGGGTTGCTCTGGAAAACTCATTTGCACCACTGCTGTGCCTTGGAATGCTAGTTGG
AGTAATAAATCTCTGGAACAGATTTGGAATCACACGACCTGGATGGAGTGGGACAGAGAAATTAACAATT
ACACAAGCTTAATACACTCCTTAATTGAAGAATCGCAAAACCAGCAAGAAAAGAATGAACAAGAATTATT
GGAATTAGATAAATGGGCAAGTTTGTGGAATTGGTTTAACATAACAAATTGGCTGTGGTATATAAAATTA
TTCATAATGATAGTAGGAGGCTTGGTAGGTTTAAGAATAGTTTTTGCTGTACTTTCTGTAGTGAATAGAG
TTAGGCAGGGATATTCACCATTATCGTTTCAGACCTGGAGATCTCCCGAGGGGACCCGACAGGCCCGAAG
GAATAGAAGAAGAAGGTGGAGAGAGAGACAGAGACAGATCCATTCGACCAATTCACTCCTCAGGTGCAGG
CTGCCTATCAGAAGGTGGTGGCTGGTGTGGCCAATGCCCTGGCTCACAAATACCACTGAGATCCAGACAT
GATAAGATACATTGATGAGTTTGGACAAACCACAACTAGAATGCAGTGAAAAAAATGCTTTATTTGTGAA
ATTTGTGATGCTATTGCTTTATTTGTAACCATTATAAGCTGCAATAAACAAGTTAACAACAACAATTGCA
TTCATTTTATGTTTCAGGTTCAGGGGGAGGTGTGGGAGGTTTTTTAAAGCAAGTAAAACCTCTACAAATG
TGGTATGGCTGATTATGATCCCCAGGAAGCTCCTCTGTGTCCTCATAAACCCTAACCTCCTCTACTTGAG
AGGACATTCCAATCATAGGCTGCCCATCCACCCTCTGTGTCCTCCTGTTAATTAGGTCACTTAACAAAAA
GGAAATTGGGTAGGGGTTTTTCACAGACCGCTTTCTAAGGGTAATTTTAAAATATCTGGGAAGTCCCTTC
CACTGCTGTGTTCCAGAAGTGTTGGTAAACAGCCCACAAATGTCAACAGCAGAAACATACAAGCTGTCAG
CTTTGCACAAGGGCCCAACACCCTGCTCATCAAGAAGCACTGTGGTTGCTGTGTTAGTAATGTGCAAAAC
AGGAGGCACATTTTCCCCACCTGTGTAGGTTCCAAAATATCTAGTGTTTTCATTTTTACTTGGATCAGGA
ACCCAGCACTCCACTGGATAAGCATTATCCTTATCCAAAACAGCCTTGTGGTCAGTGTTCATCTGCTGAC
TGTCAACTGTAGCATTTTTTGGGGTTACAGTTTGAGCAGGATATTTGGTCCTGTAGTTTGCTAACACACC
CCAGGTGGCACTTTTCGGGGAAATGTGCGCGGAACCCCTATTTGTTTATTTTTCTAAATACATTCAAATA
TGTATCCGCTCATGAGACAATAACCCTGATAAATGCTTCAATAATATTGAAAAAGGAAGAGTATGAGTAT
TCAACATTTCCGTGTCGCCCTTATTCCCTTTTTTGCGGCATTTTGCCTTCCTGTTTTTGCTCACCCAGAA
ACGCTGGTGAAAGTAAAAGATGCTGAAGATCAGTTGGGTGCACGAGTGGGTTACATCGAACTGGATCTCA
ACAGCGGTAAGATCCTTGAGAGTTTTCGCCCCGAAGAACGTTTTCCAATGATGAGCACTTTTAAAGTTCT
GCTATGTGGCGCGGTATTATCCCGTATTGACGCCGGGCAAGAGCAACTCGGTCGCCGCATACACTATTCT
CAGAATGACTTGGTTGAGTACTCACCAGTCACAGAAAAGCATCTTACGGATGGCATGACAGTAAGAGAAT
TATGCAGTGCTGCCATAACCATGAGTGATAACACTGCGGCCAACTTACTTCTGACAACGATCGGAGGACC
GAAGGAGCTAACCGCTTTTTTGCACAACATGGGGGATCATGTAACTCGCCTTGATCGTTGGGAACCGGAG
CTGAATGAAGCCATACCAAACGACGAGCGTGACACCACGATGCCTGTAGCAATGGCAACAACGTTGCGCA
AACTATTAACTGGCGAACTACTTACTCTAGCTTCCCGGCAACAATTAATAGACTGGATGGAGGCGGATAA
AGTTGCAGGACCACTTCTGCGCTCGGCCCTTCCGGCTGGCTGGTTTATTGCTGATAAATCTGGAGCCGGT
GAGCGTGGGTCTCGCGGTATCATTGCAGCACTGGGGCCAGATGGTAAGCCCTCCCGTATCGTAGTTATCT
ACACGACGGGGAGTCAGGCAACTATGGATGAACGAAATAGACAGATCGCTGAGATAGGTGCCTCACTGAT
TAAGCATTGGTAACTGTCAGACCAAGTTTACTCATATATACTTTAGATTGATTTAAAACTTCATTTTTAA
TTTAAAAGGATCTAGGTGAAGATCCTTTTTGATAATCTCATGACCAAAATCCCTTAACGTGAGTTTTCGT
TCCACTGAGCGTCAGACCCCGTAGAAAAGATCAAAGGATCTTCTTGAGATCCTTTTTTTCTGCGCGTAAT
CTGCTGCTTGCAAACAAAAAAACCACCGCTACCAGCGGTGGTTTGTTTGCCGGATCAAGAGCTACCAACT
CTTTTTCCGAAGGTAACTGGCTTCAGCAGAGCGCAGATACCAAATACTGTTCTTCTAGTGTAGCCGTAGT
TAGGCCACCACTTCAAGAACTCTGTAGCACCGCCTACATACCTCGCTCTGCTAATCCTGTTACCAGTGGC
TGCTGCCAGTGGCGATAAGTCGTGTCTTACCGGGTTGGACTCAAGACGATAGTTACCGGATAAGGCGCAG
CGGTCGGGCTGAACGGGGGGTTCGTGCACACAGCCCAGCTTGGAGCGAACGACCTACACCGAACTGAGAT
ACCTACAGCGTGAGCTATGAGAAAGCGCCACGCTTCCCGAAGGGAGAAAGGCGGACAGGTATCCGGTAAG
CGGCAGGGTCGGAACAGGAGAGCGCACGAGGGAGCTTCCAGGGGGAAACGCCTGGTATCTTTATAGTCCT
GTCGGGTTTCGCCACCTCTGACTTGAGCGTCGATTTTTGTGATGCTCGTCAGGGGGGCGGAGCCTATGGA
AAAACGCCAGCAACGCGGCCTTTTTACGGTTCCTGGCCTTTTGCTGGCCTTTTGCTCACATGTTCTTTCC
TGCGTTATCCCCTGATTCTGTGGATAACCGTATTACCGCCTTTGAGTGAGCTGATACCGCTCGCCGCAGC
CGAACGACCGAGCGCAGCGAGTCAGTGAGCGAGGAAGCGGAAGAGCGCCCAATACGCAAACCGCCTCTCC
CCGCGCGTTGGCCGATTCATTAATGCAG
Features (pLannotate 1.2.2; 15 found; start..end, strand, type, name):
     10..339     +  promoter       SV40 promoter: SV40 enhancer and early promoter
    383..676     +  CDS            HBB1 (fragment): HBB_RABIT - Experimental evidence at protein level: Swiss-Prot protein existence level 1. Involved in oxygen transport from the lung to the various peripheral tissues. From Oryctolagus cuniculus (Rabbit).
    713..955     +  CDS            vpu: VPU_HV1B1 - Experimental evidence at protein level: Swiss-Prot protein existence level 1. Enhances virion budding by targeting host CD4 and Tetherin/BST2 to proteasome degradation. Degradation of CD4 prevents any unwanted premature interactions between viral Env and its host receptor CD4 in the endoplasmic reticulum. Degradation of antiretroviral protein Tetherin/BST2 is important for virion budding, as BST2 tethers new viral particles to the host cell membrane. Mechanistically, Vpu bridges either CD4 or BST2 to BTRC, a substrate recognition subunit of the Skp1/Cullin/F-box protein E3 ubiquiti
   1174..1257    +  CDS            Doc2b (fragment): DOC2B_MOUSE - Experimental evidence at protein level: Swiss-Prot protein existence level 1. Calcium sensor which positively regulates SNARE-dependent fusion of vesicles with membranes. Binds phospholipids in a calcium- dependent manner and may act at the priming stage of fusion by modifying membrane curvature to stimulate fusion. Involved in calcium- triggered exocytosis in chromaffin cells and calcium-dependent spontaneous release of neurotransmitter in absence of action potentials in neuronal cells. Involved both in glucose-stimulated insulin secretion in pancreatic cells and insulin-depende
   1432..2583    +  CDS            env (fragment): ENV_HV1N5 - Experimental evidence at protein level: Swiss-Prot protein existence level 1. From Human immunodeficiency virus type 1 group M subtype B (isolate NY5) (HIV-1).
   2853..3086    +  misc_feature   RRE: The Rev response element (RRE) of HIV-1 allows for Rev-dependent mRNA export from the nucleus to the cytoplasm.
   3474..3547    +  CDS            Rev (fragment): human immunodeficiency virus 1 (HIV-1) Rev protein; rev; enhances nuclear export of unspliced and incompletely spliced viral mRNAs
   3549..3626    +  CDS            HBB (fragment): HBB_PONPY - Experimental evidence at transcript level: Swiss-Prot protein existence level 2. Involved in oxygen transport from the lung to the various peripheral tissues. From Pongo pygmaeus (Bornean orangutan).
   3630..3764    -  polyA_signal   SV40 poly(A) signal: SV40 polyadenylation signal
   3787..3870    -  CDS            large T antigen (fragment): large T antigen from SV40 (simian virus 40)
   3868..4410    -  CDS            VP1_SV40 (fragment): Experimental evidence at protein level: Swiss-Prot protein existence level 1. Forms an icosahedral capsid with a T=7 symmetry and a 40 nm diameter. The capsid is composed of 72 pentamers linked to each other by disulfide bonds and associated with VP2 or VP3 proteins. Binds to N- glycolylneuraminic analog of the ganglioside GM1 on the cell surface to provide virion attachment to target cell (PubMed:18353982). Once attached, the virion is internalized by caveolin-mediated endocytosis and traffics to the endoplasmic reticulum. Inside the endoplasmic reticulum, the protein folding machinery isomer
   4438..4542    +  promoter       AmpR promoter: bla
   4543..5403    +  CDS            AmpR: β-lactamase; bla; confers resistance to ampicillin, carbenicillin, and related antibiotics
   5574..6162    +  rep_origin     ori: high-copy-number ColE1/pMB1/pBR322/pUC origin of replication
   6345..3       +  CDS            lacI (fragment) (across the origin): lac repressor; lacI; The lac repressor binds to the lac operator to inhibit transcription in E. coli. This inhibition can be relieved by adding lactose or isopropyl-β-D-thiogalactopyranoside (IPTG).
