[The description below was written by a language model from this plasmid's Addgene catalogue record and pLannotate feature annotations shown in this document.]
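Description:
pSPL3-hRPH3A_c.1853Gmut is a splicing-reporter (minigene) plasmid built on the pSPL3 exon-trapping backbone and intended for transient transfection of mammalian cells. It is propagated in E. coli as a high-copy plasmid through a ColE1/pUC-type origin and selected with ampicillin via the β-lactamase gene (AmpR) under its own promoter.

The reporter unit is driven by the SV40 enhancer/early promoter and terminated by an SV40 polyadenylation signal. Between them, the feature table shows the typical pSPL3 architecture: rabbit β-globin-derived coding fragments at each end, which supply the vector's constitutive exons, flanking a stretch of HIV-1 genomic sequence (annotated as vpu, env fragment, RRE and a Rev fragment) that acts mainly as intronic context containing the vector's splice donor and acceptor. Into this intron, a 382 bp human RPH3A genomic fragment comprising exon 20 and parts of the adjacent introns was cloned by restriction enzymes (XhoI and BamH sites as recorded). The short feature annotated as a mouse Doc2b fragment lies where this insert is expected and is most likely a homology hit to the RPH3A exon, since both proteins contain related C2 domains, rather than a separate element. The remaining SV40 large T, VP1 and lacI fragments are backbone remnants.

This version carries the c.1853A>G substitution. After transfection, the SV40-driven transcript is spliced, and analysing the RNA products reveals whether exon 20 is included, skipped or aberrantly spliced between the vector exons. The variant's effect on splicing would normally be judged against a matching reference-allele construct. The associated work concerns RPH3A variants in a neurodevelopmental disorder.
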