Addgene plasmid #190479: pSPL3-hRPH3A_c.1853Gmut
Purpose: minigene assay
Depositing lab: Alfredo Brusco. Publication: Missense variants in RPH3A cause defects in excitatory synaptic function and are associated with a clinically variable neurodevelopmental disorder. Pavinato L, Stanic J, Barzasi M, Gurgone A, Chiantia G, Cipriani V, Eberini I, Palazzolo L, Di Luca M, Costa A, Marcantoni A, Biamino E, Spada M, Hiatt SM, Kelley WV, Vestito L, Sisodiya SM, Efthymiou S, Chand P, Kaiyrzhanov R, Bruselles A, Cardaropoli S, Tartaglia M, De Rubeis S, Buxbaum JD, Smedley D, Ferrero GB, Giustetto M, Gardoni F, Brusco A. Genet Med. 2023 Nov;25(11):100922. doi: 10.1016/j.gim.2023.100922. Epub 2023 Jul 1. PubMed 37403762.
Backbone
  Vector backbone: Pspl3
  Vector type: Mammalian Expression
Growth in bacteria
  Bacterial resistance: Ampicillin, 100 μg/mL
  Growth temperature: 37°C
  Growth strain: DH5alpha
  Copy number: High Copy
Gene/Insert
  Gene/Insert name: RPH3A (NM_014954.3) c.1853 [exon 20 and part of surrounding introns only]
  Species: H. sapiens (human)
  Insert size (bp): 382
  Mutation: c.1853A>G
  Entrez Gene: RPH3A
  Promoter: SV40
  Cloning method: Restriction Enzyme; 5′ cloning site XhoI (unknown if destroyed); 3′ cloning site BamH (unknown if destroyed)
  Sequencing primers: 5′ TCTGAGTCACCTGGACAACC; 3′ ATCTCAGTGGTATTTGTGAGC
Terms and licenses: Academic/Nonprofit Terms; Industry Terms: Not Available to Industry
How to cite: pSPL3-hRPH3A_c.1853Gmut was a gift from Alfredo Brusco (Addgene plasmid # 190479 ; http://n2t.net/addgene:190479 ; RRID:Addgene_190479)
